>Addgene plasmid #92263 | pMCh-695 | depositor full sequence | sequence record 180799 | pAC5.1-NHA-dGW182 PAM2 mut
CTTCAAGGAATTAATTCTATATTCTAAAAACACAAATGATACTTCTAAAAAAAATCATGAATGGCATCAA
CTCTGAATCAAATCTTTGCAGATGCACCTACTTCTCATTTCCACTGTCACATCATTTTTCCAGATCTCGC
TGCCTGTTATGTGGCCCACAAACCAAGACACGTTTTATGGCCATTAAAGCTGGCTGATCGTCGCCAAACA
CCAAATACATATCAATATGTACATTCGAGAAAGAAGCGATCAAAGAAGCGTCTTCGGGCGAGTAGGAGAA
TGCGGAGGAGAAGGAGAACGAGCTGATCTAGTATCTCTCCACAATCCAATGCCAACTGACCAACTGGCCA
TATTCGGAGCAATTTGAAGCCAATTTCCATCGCCTGGCGATCGCTCCATTCTTGGCTATATGTTTTTCAC
CGTTCCCGGGGCCATTTTCAAAGACTCGTCGGTAAGATAAGATTGTGTCACTCGCTGTCTCTCTTCATTT
GTCGAAGAATGCTGAGGAATTTCGCGATGACGTCGGCGAGTATTTTGAAGAATGAGAATAATTTGTATTT
ATACGAAAATCAGTTAGTGGAATTTTCTACAAAAACATGTTATCTATAGATAATTTTGTTGCAAAATATG
TTGACTATGACAAAGATTGTATGTATATACCTTTAATGTATTCTCATTTTCTTATGTATTTATAATGGCA
ATGATGATACTGATGATATTTTAAGATGATGCCAGACCACAGGCTGATTTCTGCGTCTTTTGCCGAACGC
AGTGCATGTGCGGTTGTTGTTTTTTGGAATAGTTTCAATTTTCGGACTGTCCGCTTTGATTTCAGTTTCT
TGGCTTATTCAAAAAGCAAAGTAAAGCCAAAAAAGCGAGATGGCAATACCAAATGCGGCAAAACGGTAGT
GGAAGGAAAGGGGTGCGGGGCAGCGGAAGGAAGGGTGGGGCGGGGCGTGGCGGGGTCTGTGGCTGGGCGC
GACGTCACCGACGTTGGAGCCACTCCTTTGACCATGTGTGCGTGTGTGTATTATTCGTGTCTCGCCACTC
GCCGGTTGTTTTTTTCTTTTTATCTCGCTCTCTCTAGCGCCATCTCGTACGCATGCTCAACGCACCGCAT
GTTGCCGTGTCCTTTATGCGTCATTTTGGCTCGAAATAGGCAATTATTTAAACAAAGATTAGTCAACGAA
AACGCTAAAATAAATAAGTCTACAATATGGTTACTTATTGCCATGTGTGTGCAGCCAACGATAGCAACAA
AAGCAACAACACAGTGGCTTTCCCTCTTTCACTTTTTGTTTGCAAGCGCGTGCGAGCAAGACGGCACGAC
CGGCAAACGCAATTACGCTGACAAAGAGCAGACGAAGTTTTGGCCGAAAAACATCAAGGCGCCTGATACG
AATGCATTTGCAATAACAATTGCGATATTTAATATTGTTTATGAAGCTGTTTGACTTCAAAACACACAAA
AAAAAAAATAAAACAAATTATTTGAAAGAGAATTAGGAATCGGACAGCTTATCGTTACGGGCTAACAGCA
CACCGAGACGAAATAGCTTACCTGACGTCACAGCCTCTGGAAGAACTGCCGCCAAGCAGAGAGAGAGAGA
AAAAGAGGGAGAGCAGCTTAGACCGCATGTGCTTGTGTGTGAGGCGTCTCTCTCTTCGTCTCCTGTTTGC
GCAAACGCATAGACTGCACTGAGAAAATCGATTACCTATTTTTTATGAATGAATATTTGCACTATTACTA
TTCAAAACTATTAAGATAGCAATCACATTCAATAGCCAAATACTATACCACCTGAGCGATGCAACGAAAT
GATCAATTTGAGCAAAAATGCTGCATATTTAGGACGGCATCATTATAGAAATGCTTCTTGCTGTGTACTT
TTCTCTCGTCTGGCAGCTGTTTCGCCGTTATTGTTAAAACCGGCTTAAGTTAGGTGTGTTTTCTACGACT
AGTGATGCCCCTACTAGAAGATGTGTGTTGCACAAATGTCCCTGAATAACCAATTTGAAGTGCAGATAGC
AGTAAACGTAAGCTAATATGAATATTATTTAACTGTAATGTTTTAATATCGCTGGACATTACTAATAAAC
CCACTATAAACACATGTACATATGTATGTTTTGGCATACAATGAGTAGTTGGGGAAAAAATGTGTAAAAG
CACCGTGACCATCACAGCATAAAGATAACCAGCTGAAGTATCGAATATGAGTAACCCCCAAATTGAATCA
CATGCCGCAACTGATAGGACCCATGGAAGTACACTCTTCATGGCGATATACAAGACACACACAAGCACGA
ACACCCAGTTGCGGAGGAAATTCTCCGTAAATGAAAACCCAATCGGCGAACAATTCATACCCATATATGG
TAAAAGTTTTGAACGCGACTTGAGAGCGGAGAGCATTGCGGCTGATAAGGTTTTAGCGCTAAGCGGGCTT
TATAAAACGGGCTGCGGGACCAGTTTTCATATCACTACCGTTTGAGTTCTTGTGCTGTGTGGATACTCCT
CCCGACACAAAGCCGCTCCATCAGCCAGCAGTCGTCTAATCCAGAGACCCCGGATCGGGGTACCCAACAT
GGACGCACAAACACGACGACGTGAGCGTCGCGCTGAGAAACAAGCTCAATGGAAAGCTGCAAACGGTGGA
TCTCCTCCAAGCTTGATGGCTTACCCATACGATGTTCCAGATTACGCTCCTGCAGGCATGCGTGAAGCCC
TTTTTTCCCAAGATGGCTGGGGCTGTCAGCATGTTAACCAGGATACTAATTGGGAAGTTCCCAGTTCGCC
AGAACCAGCCAATAAGGATGCACCCGGTCCACCAATGTGGAAGCCAAGCATTAACAATGGTACTGATCTT
TGGGAGTCCAATTTGAGAAACGGAGGTCAGCCGGCCGCACAGCAAGTTCCAAAGCCGTCGTGGGGTCATA
CACCATCCTCTAACTTAGGTGGAACATGGGGTGAGGACGACGATGGCGCCGATAGTAGTAGTGTGTGGAC
TGGAGGAGCTGTTAGCAACGCGGGATCCGGAGCTGCAGTGGGAGTAAACCAAGCCGGAGTTAATGTCGGT
CCAGGCGGTGTTGTTTCGTCTGGCGGACCTCAGTGGGGACAAGGTGTCGTTGGCGTCGGACTTGGATCAA
CTGGAGGTAACGGGTCAAGCAATATAACTGGATCGTCTGGAGTCGCAACAGGTAGTAGCGGAAACTCCAG
CAACGCTGGTAACGGTTGGGGAGACCCTCGTGAAATACGCCCTTTGGGAGTTGGTGGCTCCATGGATATT
CGAAATGTTGAACATCGCGGCGGTAACGGTTCTGGAGCAACTTCGAGCGATCCACGAGACATTCGCATGA
TCGATCCGCGTGACCCTATTCGAGGAGATCCCCGTGGAATATCTGGTCGTCTTAATGGGACCTCTGAAAT
GTGGGGTCATCATCCACAAATGTCCCATAACCAGTTGCAAGGTATCAACAAAATGGTTGGTCAAAGTGTA
GCAACTGCCAGCACCAGTGTCGGAACATCTGGCTCGGGCATCGGTCCTGGAGGTCCCGGTCCTAGTACAG
TATCAGGCAATATCCCAACACAGTGGGGGCCTGCTCAACCGGTAAGCGTTGGTGTAAGTGGTCCCAAAGA
CATGTCAAAACAGATAAGTGGATGGGAGGAACCATCACCACCGCCTCAGCGTCGCAGTATTCCTAACTAC
GATGATGGTACATCGTTGTGGGGTCAGCAAACTCGTGTTCCCGCTGCAAGCGGTCACTGGAAAGACATGA
CTGATTCGATAGGTCGTAGTAGTCATCTCATGCGTGGCCAAAGCCAAACGGGAGGTATAGGAATAGCCGG
CGTTGGAAATAGCAATGTTCCAGTGGGAGCCAATCCAAGTAATCCTATAAGCAGTGTAGTTGGACCTCAA
GCCCGGATTCCATCTGTGGGCGGCGTACAACACAAACCAGACGGCGGCGCTATGTGGGTGCATTCCGGCA
ATGTAGGTGGCAGAAATAATGTTGCTGCTGTTACTACTTGGGGAGATGACACTCATAGCGTTAATGTCGG
CGCTCCCAGCAGTGGCAGTGTATCCAGCAACAATTGGGTTGATGACAAGTCCAACTCAACCTTGGCACAA
AACTCTTGGAGCGACCCGGCCCCTGTTGGAGTTAGTTGGGGCAATAAGCAAAGCAAACCGCCAAGCAATA
GTGCTTCATCAGGTTGGAGCACTGCTGCGGGCGTGGTGGATGGGGTTGATCTAGGATCTGAGTGGAACAC
GCACGGGGGGATTATTGGAAAATCTCAGCAACAACAAAAACTAGCGGGACTTAACGTGGGAATGGTGAAC
GTAATTAACGCGGAGATCATTAAGCAAAGCAAGCAATACAGGATCCTTGTCGAGAACGGCTTTAAAAAGG
AAGATGTAGAGCGGGCATTAGTGATTGCTAATATGAACATCGAAGAGGCAGCCGATATGCTCCGTGCCAA
CTCATCCCTATCAATGGATGGTTGGCGTCGACATGATGAGTCCCTTGGATCTTATGCCGACCACAATAGT
TCAACAAGCAGCGGTGGATTTGCTGGTCGTTACCCGGTCAACAGTGGACAACCTTCAATGTCCTTTCCTC
ATAATAACCTTATGAATAACATGGGAGGTACCGCTGTTACTGGAGGTAACAACAATACAAACATGACAGC
TTTACAGGTGCAAAAGTATTTAAATCAAGGGCAACATGGTGTCGCTGTTGGACCGCAAGCCGTTGGTAAT
TCTTCAGCAGTATCTGTCGGATTTGGTCAGAACACGTCTAACGCAGCAGTGGCAGGAGCAGCCTCTGTAA
ATATAGCAGCAAATACAAACAACCAACCGTCTGGTCAGCAAATTCGCATGCTAGGCCAGCAAATTCAGTT
GGCCATTCATAGTGGTTTCATATCTAGTCAGATATTGACTCAACCGCTAACTCAAACAACCCTTAACCTT
TTAAACCAACTTCTTAGCAATATTAAGCATCTCCAGGCTGCGCAGCAATCCCTTACCCGCGGGGGAAATG
TCAATCCAATGGCAGTGAATGTGGCTATATCTAAATACAAGCAGCAAATCCAGAATTTACAGAACCAGAT
AAATGCACAACAGGCTGTGTATGTAAAACAGCAAAATATGCAACCAACTTCACAACAACAACAGCCCCAA
CAACAGCAACTTCCTTCTGTTCATCTAAGTAACTCAGGCAACGACTATTTAAGAGGTCACGATGCAATAA
ATAATTTGCAAAGCAACTTTTCTGAGCTCAATATTAATAAGCCAAGTGGATATCAAGGAGCGTCCAATCA
ACAATCCCGATTAAATCAGTGGAAGCTTCCAGTATTAGATAAGGAGATCAACTCTGACAGTACGGAATTT
TCTCGTGCCCCAGGTGCAACGAAACAAAATTTGACGGCCAACACAAGCAACATAAACTCTTTGGGTCTTC
AAAACGATAGTACATGGTCAACTGGACGCAGTATTGGTGACGGTTGGCCTGATCCCTCATCTGATAACGA
GAATAAAGACTGGTCTGTTGCTCAGCCAACTTCAGCAGCAACTGCTTACACTGATCTGGTCCAAGCGGCG
GAGCCAGGCAAGCCAGCGGCGGGTTCACAGATCAAAAGCATAGAAGATGATCCCAGCATTGCGCCAGGAA
GCGTTGCTAGATCTCCATTGTCTATTAATTCGACGCCAAAAGATGCTGACATATTTGCCAATACCGGTAA
AAATTCACCGACTGATTTACCGCCACTAAGTTTATCGTCGTCTACATGGAGTTTTAATCCAAACCAAAAT
TATCCGAGTCACAGTTGGTCTGACAATAGTCAACAATGTACCGCCACTTCGGAGCTTTGGACAAGCCCGC
TAAATAAATCATCGTCTCGAGGTCCCCCGCCAGGATTGACTGCCAATTCAAATAAATCTGCAAATAGTAA
TGCGTCAACGCCAACAACTATTACCGGAGGTGCGAATGGATGGTTACAGCCTCGAAGTGGCGGTGTTCAA
ACCACAAACACTAATTGGACAGGTGGTAACACCACTTGGGGCTCCAGTTGGTTGCTTTTGAAAAATCTAA
CAGCACAGATTGATGGTCCTACTTTGCGTACACTGTGTATGCAGCATGGGCCCCTTGTCAGCTTTCACCC
GTATTTGAACCAAGGAATTGCCTTATGTAAATATACTACTCGTGAGGAGGCGAACAAGGCGCAAATGGCG
TTAAACAACTGTGTCCTCGCCAACACCACAATATTTGCTGAATCTCCCAGCGAGAACGAGGTGCAAAGCA
TTATGCAGCACTTACCACAAACTCCTTCCTCTACAAGCTCTAGTGGAACTAGTGGTGGCAACGTCGGAGG
CGTCGGCACTTCAGCCAATAATGCAAACAGTGGTTCTGCAGCTTGTCTGTCCGGAAACAATAGCGGCAAC
GGAAACGGCAGCGCGAGCGGCGCCGGCAGCGGCAACAATGGCAACAGTAGCTGCAACAACAGTGCCGCCG
GGGGGGGCAGCAGCAGCAACAACACGATTACCACTGTAGCAAATTCGAATCTTGTTGGTTCTAGTGGCTC
TGTCTCAAATTCCTCTGGCGTTACTGCTAACTCTAGTACTGTTTCTGTAGTTAGTTGTACAGCGAGTGGG
AATTCCATAAATGGGGCAGGTACTGCAAACAGTTCTGGTTCAAAGAGTAGTGCAAACAATTTAGCTAGCG
GCCAGTCTAGCGCTTCTAACTTAACTAATAGCACCAATTCAACATGGCGACAAACTAGCCAAAACCAAGC
TCTTCAAAGTCAAAGCAGGCCATCAGGCAGAGAAGCTGACTTTGATTATATATCTCTCGTTTATTCCATT
GTTGATGATTAAGCGGCCGCTCGAGTCTAGAGGGCCCTTCGAAGGTAAGCCTATCCCTAACCCTCTCCTC
GGTCTCGATTCTACGCGTACCGGTCATCATCACCATCACCATTGAGTTTAAACCCGCTGATCAGCCTCGA
CTGTGCCTTCTAAGGCCTGAGCTCGCTGATCAGCCTCGATCGAGGATCCAGACATGATAAGATACATTGA
TGAGTTTGGACAAACCACAACTAGAATGCAGTGAAAAAAATGCTTTATTTGTGAAATTTGTGATGCTATT
GCTTTATTTGTAACCATTATAAGCTGCAATAAACAAGTTAACAACAACAATTGCATTCATTTTATGTTTC
AGGTTCAGGGGGAGGTGTGGGAGGTTTTTTAAAGCAAGTAAAACCTCTACAAATGTGGTATGGCTGATTA
TGATCAGTCGACCGATGCCCTTGAGAGCCTTCAACCCAGTCAGCTCCTTCCGGTGGGCGCGGGGCATGAC
TATCGTCGCCGCACTTATGACTGTCTTCTTTATCATGCAACTCGTAGGACAGGTGCCGGCAGCGCTCTGG
GTCATTTTCGGCGAGGACCGCTTTCGCTGGAGCGCGACGATGATCGGCCTGTCGCTTGCGGTATTCGGAA
TCTTGCACGCCCTCGCTCAAGCCTTCGTCACTGGTCCCGCCACCAAACGTTTCGGCGAGAAGCAGGCCAT
TATCGCCGGCATGGCGGCCGACGCGCTGGGCTACGTCTTGCTGGCGTTCGCGACGCGAGGCTGGATGGCC
TTCCCCATTATGATTCTTCTCGCTTCCGGCGGCATCGGGATGCCCGCGTTGCAGGCCATGCTGTCCAGGC
AGGTAGATGACGACCATCAGGGACAGCTTCAAGGATCGCTCGCGGCTCTTACCAGCCAGCAAAAGGCCAG
GAACCGTAAAAAGGCCGCGTTGCTGGCGTTTTTCCATAGGCTCCGCCCCCCTGACGAGCATCACAAAAAT
CGACGCTCAAGTCAGAGGTGGCGAAACCCGACAGGACTATAAAGATACCAGGCGTTTCCCCCTGGAAGCT
CCCTCGTGCGCTCTCCTGTTCCGACCCTGCCGCTTACCGGATACCTGTCCGCCTTTCTCCCTTCGGGAAG
CGTGGCGCTTTCTCAATGCTCACGCTGTAGGTATCTCAGTTCGGTGTAGGTCGTTCGCTCCAAGCTGGGC
TGTGTGCACGAACCCCCCGTTCAGCCCGACCGCTGCGCCTTATCCGGTAACTATCGTCTTGAGTCCAACC
CGGTAAGACACGACTTATCGCCACTGGCAGCAGCCACTGGTAACAGGATTAGCAGAGCGAGGTATGTAGG
CGGTGCTACAGAGTTCTTGAAGTGGTGGCCTAACTACGGCTACACTAGAAGGACAGTATTTGGTATCTGC
GCTCTGCTGAAGCCAGTTACCTTCGGAAAAAGAGTTGGTAGCTCTTGATCCGGCAAACAAACCACCGCTG
GTAGCGGTGGTTTTTTTGTTTGCAAGCAGCAGATTACGCGCAGAAAAAAAGGATCTCAAGAAGATCCTTT
GATCTTTTCTACGGGGTCTGACGCTCAGTGGAACGAAAACTCACGTTAAGGGATTTTGGTCATGAGATTA
TCAAAAAGGATCTTCACCTAGATCCTTTTAAATTAAAAATGAAGTTTTAAATCAATCTAAAGTATATATG
AGTAAACTTGGTCTGACAGTTACCAATGCTTAATCAGTGAGGCACCTATCTCAGCGATCTGTCTATTTCG
TTCATCCATAGTTGCCTGACTCCCCGTCGTGTAGATAACTACGATACGGGAGGGCTTACCATCTGGCCCC
AGTGCTGCAATGATACCGCGAGACCCACGCTCACCGGCTCCAGATTTATCAGCAATAAACCAGCCAGCCG
GAAGGGCCGAGCGCAGAAGTGGTCCTGCAACTTTATCCGCCTCCATCCAGTCTATTAATTGTTGCCGGGA
AGCTAGAGTAAGTAGTTCGCCAGTTAATAGTTTGCGCAACGTTGTTGCCATTGCTGCAGGCATCGTGGTG
TCACGCTCGTCGTTTGGTATGGCTTCATTCAGCTCCGGTTCCCAACGATCAAGGCGAGTTACATGATCCC
CCATGTTGTGCAAAAAAGCGGTTAGCTCCTTCGGTCCTCCGATCGTTGTCAGAAGTAAGTTGGCCGCAGT
GTTATCACTCATGGTTATGGCAGCACTGCATAATTCTCTTACTGTCATGCCATCCGTAAGATGCTTTTCT
GTGACTGGTGAGTACTCAACCAAGTCATTCTGAGAATAGTGTATGCGGCGACCGAGTTGCTCTTGCCCGG
CGTCAACACGGGATAATACCGCGCCACATAGCAGAACTTTAAAAGTGCTCATCATTGGAAAACGTTCTTC
GGGGCGAAAACTCTCAAGGATCTTACCGCTGTTGAGATCCAGTTCGATGTAACCCACTCGTGCACCCAAC
TGATCTTCAGCATCTTTTACTTTCACCAGCGTTTCTGGGTGAGCAAAAACAGGAAGGCAAAATGCCGCAA
AAAAGGGAATAAGGGCGACACGGAAATGTTGAATACTCATACTCTTCCTTTTTCAATATTATTGAAGCAT
TTATCAGGGTTATTGTCTCATGAGCGGATACATATTTGAATGTATTTAGAAAAATAAACAAATAGGGGTT
CCGCGCACATTTCCCCGAAAAGTGCCACCTGACGTCTAAGAAACCATTATTATCATGACATTAACCTATA
AAAATAGGCGTATCACGAGGCCCTTTCGT
Features (pLannotate 1.2.2; 11 found; start..end, strand, type, name):
     56..2568    +  promoter       Ac5 promoter: Drosophila melanogaster actin 5C promoter
   2589..2654    +  CDS            N (fragment): REGN_LAMBD - Experimental evidence at protein level: Swiss-Prot protein existence level 1. Plays a role as a transcriptional antitermination factor that allows the virus to initiate its lytic phase. Activates expression of the delayed viral early genes by modifying host RNA polymerase (RNAP) into a form that is resistant to termination signals. This antitermination function requires the host NusA protein which serves to stabilize the interaction between antitermination protein N and host RNA polymerase. From Escherichia phage lambda (Bacteriophage lambda).
   2682..2708    +  CDS            3xHA (fragment): three tandem HA epitope tags
   2718..6869    +  CDS            gw: GAWKY_DROME - Also known as GW182 From Drosophila melanogaster (Fruit fly).
   6904..6945    +  CDS            V5 tag: epitope tag from simian virus 5
   7045..7179    -  polyA_signal   SV40 poly(A) signal: SV40 polyadenylation signal
   7202..7286    -  CDS            large T antigen (fragment): large T antigen from SV40 (simian virus 40)
   7287..7757    +  CDS            TcR (fragment): tetracycline efflux protein; tet; confers resistance to tetracycline
   7801..8389    -  rep_origin     ori: high-copy-number ColE1/pMB1/pBR322/pUC origin of replication
   8560..9420    -  CDS            AmpR: β-lactamase; bla; confers resistance to ampicillin, carbenicillin, and related antibiotics
   9421..9525    -  promoter       AmpR promoter: bla
