>Addgene plasmid #92263 | pMCh-695 | addgene full sequence | sequence record 194378 | Addgene NGS Result
TTTCTTGGCTTATTCAAAAAGCAAAGTAAAGCCAAAAAAGCGAGATGGCAATACCAAATGCGGCAAAACG
GTAGTGGAAGGAAAGGGGTGCGGGGCAGCGGAAGGAAGGGTGGGGCGGGGCGTGGCGGGGTCTGTGGCTG
GGCGCGACGTCACCGACGTTGGAGCCACTCCTTTGACCATGTGTGCGTGTGTGTATTATTCGTGTCTCGC
CACTCGCCGGTTGTTTTTTTCTTTTTATGCTGCGCTCTCTCTAGCGCCATCTCGCTTACGCATGCTCAAC
GCACCGCATGTTGCCGTTTCCTTTTATGCGTCATTTTGGCTCGAAATAGGCAATTATTTAAACAAAGATT
AGTCAACGAAAACGCTAAAATAAATAAGTCTACAATATGGTTACTTATTGCCATGTGTGTGCAGCCAACG
ATAGCAACAAAAGCAACAACACAGGTGGCTTTCCCTCTTTCACTTTTTGTTTGCAAGCCGCGTGCGAGCA
AGACGGCACGACCGGCAAACGCAATTACGCTGACAAAGAGCAGACGAAGTTTTGGCGAAAAACATCAAGG
CGCCTGATACGAATGCATTTGCAATAACAATTGCGATATTTAATATTGTTTATGAAGCTGTTTGACTTCA
AAACACACAAAAAAAAAAAATAAAACAAATTATTTGAAAGAGAATTAGGAATCGGACGCTTATCGTTAGG
GTAACAACAAGAAATGCTTACTGAGTCACAGCCTCTGGAAAACTGCCGCAAGCCAGAGAGAGAGAGAAAA
AGAGGGAGAGCAGCTTAGACCGCATGTGCTTGTGTGTGAGGCGTCTCTCTCTTCGTCTCTGTTGCGCAAA
CGCATAGACTGCACTGAAAAAATCGATTACCTATTTTTTATGAATGAATATTTGCACTATTACTATTCAA
AACTATTAAGATAGCAATCACATTCAATAGCCAAATACTATACCACCTGAGCGATGCAACGAAATGATCA
ATTTGAGCAAAAATGCTGCATATTTAGGACGGCATCATTATAGAAATGCTTCTTGCTGTGTACTTTTCTC
TCGTCTGGCAGCTGTTTCGCCGTTATTGTTAAAACCGGCTTAAGTTAGGTGTGTTTTCTACGACTAGTGA
ATGCCCTACTAGAAGATGTGTGTTGCACAAAATGTCCCTGGAATAACCAATTTGAAGTGCAGATAGCAGT
AAACGTAAGCTAATATGAATATTATTTAACTGTAATGTTTTAATATCGCTGGACATTACTAATAAACCCA
CTATAAACACATGTACATATGTATGTTTTGGCATACAATGAGTAGTTGGGGAAAAAATGTGTAAAAGCAC
CGTGACCATCACAGCATAAAGATAACCAGCTGAAGTATCGAATATGAGTAACCCCCAAATTGAATCACAT
GCCGCAACTGATAGGACCCATGGAAGTACACTCTTCATGGCGATATACAAGACACACACAAGCACGAACA
CCCAGTTGCGGAGGAAATTCTCCGTAAATGAAAACCCAATCGGCGAACAATTCATACCCATATATGGTAA
AAGTTTTGAACGCGACTTGAGAGCGGAGAGCATTGCGGCTGATAAGGTTTTAGCGCTAAGCGGGCTTTAT
AAAACGGGCTGCGGGACCAGTTTTCATATCACTACCGTTTGAGTTCTTGTGCTGTGTGGATACTCCTCCC
GACACAAAGCCGCTCCATCAGCCAGCAGTCGTCTAATCCAGAGACCCCGGATCGGGGTACCCAACATGGA
CGCACAAACACGACGACGTGAGCGTCGCGCTGAGAAACAAGCTCAATGGAAAGCTGCAAACGGTGGATCT
CCTCCAAGCTTGATGGCTTACCCATACGATGTTCCAGATTACGCTCCTGCAGGCATGCGTGAAGCCCTTT
TTTCCCAAGATGGCTGGGGCTGTCAGCATGTTAACCAGGATACTAATTGGGAAGTTCCCAGTTCGCCAGA
ACCAGCCAATAAGGATGCACCCGGTCCACCAATGTGGAAGCCAAGCATTAACAATGGTACTGATCTTTGG
GAGTCCAATTTGAGAAACGGAGGTCAGCCGGCCGCACAGCAAGTTCCAAAGCCGTCGTGGGGTCATACAC
CATCCTCTAACTTAGGTGGAACATGGGGTGAGGACGACGATGGCGCCGATAGTAGTAGTGTGTGGACTGG
AGGAGCTGTTAGCAACGCGGGATCCGGAGCTGCAGTGGGAGTAAACCAAGCCGGAGTTAATGTCGGTCCA
GGCGGTGTTGTTTCGTCTGGCGGACCTCAGTGGGGACAAGGTGTCGTTGGCGTCGGACTTGGATCAACTG
GAGGTAACGGGTCAAGCAATATAACTGGATCGTCTGGAGTCGCAACAGGTAGTAGCGGAAACTCCAGCAA
CGCTGGTAACGGTTGGGGAGACCCTCGTGAAATACGCCCTTTGGGAGTTGGTGGCTCCATGGATATTCGA
AATGTTGAACATCGCGGCGGTAACGGTTCTGGAGCAACTTCGAGCGATCCACGAGACATTCGCATGATCG
ATCCGCGTGACCCTATTCGAGGAGATCCCCGTGGAATATCTGGTCGTCTTAATGGGACCTCTGAAATGTG
GGGTCATCATCCACAAATGTCCCATAACCAGTTGCAAGGTATCAACAAAATGGTTGGTCAAAGTGTAGCA
ACTGCCAGCACCAGTGTCGGAACATCTGGCTCGGGCATCGGTCCTGGAGGTCCCGGTCCTAGTACAGTAT
CAGGCAATATCCCAACACAGTGGGGGCCTGCTCAACCGGTAAGCGTTGGTGTAAGTGGTCCCAAAGACAT
GTCAAAACAGATAAGTGGATGGGAGGAACCATCACCACCGCCTCAGCGTCGCAGTATTCCTAACTACGAT
GATGGTACATCGTTGTGGGGTCAGCAAACTCGTGTTCCCGCTGCAAGCGGTCACTGGAAAGACATGACTG
ATTCGATAGGTCGTAGTAGTCATCTCATGCGTGGCCAAAGCCAAACGGGAGGTATAGGAATAGCCGGCGT
TGGAAATAGCAATGTTCCAGTGGGAGCCAATCCAAGTAATCCTATAAGCAGTGTAGTTGGACCTCAAGCC
CGGATTCCATCTGTGGGCGGCGTACAACACAAACCAGACGGCGGCGCTATGTGGGTGCATTCCGGCAATG
TAGGTGGCAGAAATAATGTTGCTGCTGTTACTACTTGGGGAGATGACACTCATAGCGTTAATGTCGGCGC
TCCCAGCAGTGGCAGTGTATCCAGCAACAATTGGGTTGATGACAAGTCCAACTCAACCTTGGCACAAAAC
TCTTGGAGCGACCCGGCCCCTGTTGGAGTTAGTTGGGGCAATAAGCAAAGCAAACCGCCAAGCAATAGTG
CTTCATCAGGTTGGAGCACTGCTGCGGGCGTGGTGGATGGGGTTGATCTAGGATCTGAGTGGAACACGCA
CGGGGGGATTATTGGAAAATCTCAGCAACAACAAAAACTAGCGGGACTTAACGTGGGAATGGTGAACGTA
ATTAACGCGGAGATCATTAAGCAAAGCAAGCAATACAGGATCCTTGTCGAGAACGGCTTTAAAAAGGAAG
ATGTAGAGCGGGCATTAGTGATTGCTAATATGAACATCGAAGAGGCAGCCGATATGCTCCGTGCCAACTC
ATCCCTATCAATGGATGGTTGGCGTCGACATGATGAGTCCCTTGGATCTTATGCCGACCACAATAGTTCA
ACAAGCAGCGGTGGATTTGCTGGTCGTTACCCGGTCAACAGTGGACAACCTTCAATGTCCTTTCCTCATA
ATAACCTTATGAATAACATGGGAGGTACCGCTGTTACTGGAGGTAACAACAATACAAACATGACAGCTTT
ACAGGTGCAAAAGTATTTAAATCAAGGGCAACATGGTGTCGCTGTTGGACCGCAAGCCGTTGGTAATTCT
TCAGCAGTATCTGTCGGATTTGGTCAGAACACGTCTAACGCAGCAGTGGCAGGAGCAGCCTCTGCAAATA
TAGCAGCAAATACAAACAACCAACCGTCTGGTCAGCAAATTCGCATGCTAGGCCAGCAAATTCAGTTGGC
CATTCATAGTGGTTTCATATCTAGTCAGATATTGACTCAACCGCTAACTCAAACAACCCTTAACCTTTTA
AACCAACTTCTTAGCAATATTAAGCATCTCCAGGCTGCACAGCAATCCCTTACCCGCGGGGGAAATGTCA
ATCCAATGGCAGTGAATGTGGCTATATCTAAATACAAGCAGCAAATCCAGAATTTACAGAACCAGATAAG
TGCACAACAGGCTGTGTATGTAAAACAGCAAAATATGCAACCAACTTCACAACAACAACAGCCCCAACAA
CAGCAACTTCCTTCTGTTCATCTAAGTAACTCAGGCAACGACTATTTAAGAGGTCACGATGCAATAAATA
ATTTGCAAAGCAACTTTTCTGAGCTCAATATTAATAAGCCAAGTGGATATCAAGGAGCGTCCAATCAACA
ATCCCGATTAAATCAGTGGAAGCTTCCAGTATTAGATAAGGAGATCAACTCTGACAGTACGGAATTTTCT
CGTGCCCCAGGTGCAACGAAACAAAATTTGACGGCCAACACAAGCAACATAAACTCTTTGGGTCTTCAAA
ACGATAGTACATGGTCAACTGGACGCAGTATTGGTGACGGTTGGCCTGATCCCTCATCTGATAACGAGAA
TAAAGACTGGTCTGTTGCTCAGCCAACTTCAGCAGCAACTGCTTACACTGATCTGGTCCAAGCGGCGGAG
CCAGGCAAGCCAGCGGCGGGTTCACAGATCAAAAGCATAGAAGATGATCCCAGCATTGCACCAGGAAGCG
TTGCTAGATCTCCATTGTCTATTAATTCGACGCCAAAAGATGCTGACATATTTGCCAATACCGGTAAAAA
TTCACCGACTGATTTACCGCCACTAAGTTTATCGTCGTCTACATGGAGTTTTAATCCAAACCAAAATTAT
CCGAGTCACAGTTGGTCTGACAATAGTCAACAATGTACCGCCACTTCGGAGCTTTGGACAAGCCCGCTAA
ATAAATCATCGTCTCGAGGTCCCCCGCCAGGATTGACTGCCAATTCAAATAAATCTGCAAATAGTAATGC
GTCAACGCCAACAACTATTACCGGAGGTGCGAATGGATGGTTACAGCCTCGAAGTGGCGGTGTTCAAACC
ACAAACACTAATTGGACAGGTGGTAACACCACTTGGGGCTCCAGTTGGTTGCTTTTGAAAAATCTAACAG
CACAGATTGATGGTCCTACTTTGCGTACACTGTGTATGCAGCATGGGCCCCTTGTCAGCTTTCACCCGTA
TTTGAACCAAGGAATTGCCTTATGTAAATATACTACTCGTGAGGAGGCGAACAAGGCGCAAATGGCGTTA
AACAACTGTGTCCTCGCCAACACCACAATATTTGCTGAATCTCCCAGCGAGAACGAGGTGCAAAGCATTA
TGCAGCACTTACCACAAACTCCTTCCTCTACAAGCTCTAGTGGAACTAGTGGTGGCAACGTCGGAGGCGT
CGGCACTTCAGCCAATAATGCAAACAGTGGTTCTGCAGCTTGTCTGTCCGGAAACAATAGCGGCAACGGA
AACGGCAGCGCGAGCGGCGCCGGCAGCGGCAACAATGGCAACAGTAGCTGCAACAACAGTGCCGCCGGGG
GGGGCAGCAGCAGCAACAACACGATTACCACTGTAGCAAATTCGAATCTTGTTGGTTCTAGTGGCTCTGT
CTCAAATTCCTCTGGCGTTACTGCTAACTCTAGTACTGTTTCTGTAGTTAGTTGTACAGCGAGTGGGAAT
TCCATAAATGGGGCAGGTACTGCAAACAGTTCTGGTTCAAAGAGTAGTGCAAACAATTTAGCTAGCGGCC
AGTCTAGCGCTTCTAACTTAACTAATAGCACCAATTCAACATGGCGACAAACTAGCCAAAACCAAGCTCT
TCAAAGTCAAAGCAGGCCATCAGGCAGAGAAGCTGACTTTGATTATATATCTCTCGTTTATTCCATTGTT
GATGATTAAGCGGCCGCTCGAGTCTAGAGGGCCCGCGGTTCGAAGGTAAGCCTATCCCTAACCCTCTCCT
CGGTCTCGATTCTACGCGTACCGGTCATCATCACCATCACCATTGAGTTTAAACCCGCTGATCAGCCTCG
ACTGTGCCTTCTAAGGCCTGAGCTCGCTGATCAGCCTCGATCGAGGATCCAGACATGATAAGATACATTG
ATGAGTTTGGACAAACCACAACTAGAATGCAGTGAAAAAAATGCTTTATTTGTGAAATTTGTGATGCTAT
TGCTTTATTTGTAACCATTATAAGCTGCAATAAACAAGTTAACAACAACAATTGCATTCATTTTATGTTT
CAGGTTCAGGGGGAGGTGTGGGAGGTTTTTTAAAGCAAGTAAAACCTCTACAAATGTGGTATGGCTGATT
ATGATCAGTCGACCGATGCCCTTGAGAGCCTTCAACCCAGTCAGCTCCTTCCGGTGGGCGCGGGGCATGA
CTATCGTCGCCGCACTTATGACTGTCTTCTTTATCATGCAACTCGTAGGACAGGTGCCGGCAGCGCTCTG
GGTCATTTTCGGCGAGGACCGCTTTCGCTGGAGCGCGACGATGATCGGCCTGTCGCTTGCGGTATTCGGA
ATCTTGCACGCCCTCGCTCAAGCCTTCGTCACTGGTCCCGCCACCAAACGTTTCGGCGAGAAGCAGGCCA
TTATCGCCGGCATGGCGGCCGACGCGCTGGGCTACGTCTTGCTGGCGTTCGCGACGCGAGGCTGGATGGC
CTTCCCCATTATGATTCTTCTCGCTTCCGGCGGCATCGGGATGCCCGCGTTGCAGGCCATGCTGTCCAGG
CAGGTAGATGACGACCATCAGGGACAGCTTCAAGGCCAGCAAAAGGCCAGGAACCGTAAAAAGGCCGCGT
TGCTGGCGTTTTTCCATAGGCTCCGCCCCCCTGACGAGCATCACAAAAATCGACGCTCAAGTCAGAGGTG
GCGAAACCCGACAGGACTATAAAGATACCAGGCGTTTCCCCCTGGAAGCTCCCTCGTGCGCTCTCCTGTT
CCGACCCTGCCGCTTACCGGATACCTGTCCGCCTTTCTCCCTTCGGGAAGCGTGGCGCTTTCTCATAGCT
CACGCTGTAGGTATCTCAGTTCGGTGTAGGTCGTTCGCTCCAAGCTGGGCTGTGTGCACGAACCCCCCGT
TCAGCCCGACCGCTGCGCCTTATCCGGTAACTATCGTCTTGAGTCCAACCCGGTAAGACACGACTTATCG
CCACTGGCAGCAGCCACTGGTAACAGGATTAGCAGAGCGAGGTATGTAGGCGGTGCTACAGAGTTCTTGA
AGTGGTGGCCTAACTACGGCTACACTAGAAGGACAGTATTTGGTATCTGCGCTCTGCTGAAGCCAGTTAC
CTTCGGAAAAAGAGTTGGTAGCTCTTGATCCGGCAAACAAACCACCGCTGGTAGCGGTGGTTTTTTTGTT
TGCAAGCAGCAGATTACGCGCAGAAAAAAAGGATCTCAAGAAGATCCTTTGATCTTTTCTACGGGGTCTG
ACGCTCAGTGGAACGAAAACTCACGTTAAGGGATTTTGGTCATGAGATTATCAAAAAGGATCTTCACCTA
GATCCTTTTAAATTAAAAATGAAGTTTTAAATCAATCTAAAGTATATATGAGTAAACTTGGTCTGACAGT
TACCAATGCTTAATCAGTGAGGCACCTATCTCAGCGATCTGTCTATTTCGTTCATCCATAGTTGCCTGAC
TCCCCGTCGTGTAGATAACTACGATACGGGAGGGCTTACCATCTGGCCCCAGTGCTGCAATGATACCGCG
AGACCCACGCTCACCGGCTCCAGATTTATCAGCAATAAACCAGCCAGCCGGAAGGGCCGAGCGCAGAAGT
GGTCCTGCAACTTTATCCGCCTCCATCCAGTCTATTAATTGTTGCCGGGAAGCTAGAGTAAGTAGTTCGC
CAGTTAATAGTTTGCGCAACGTTGTTGCCATTGCTGCAGGCATCGTGGTGTCACGCTCGTCGTTTGGTAT
GGCTTCATTCAGCTCCGGTTCCCAACGATCAAGGCGAGTTACATGATCCCCCATGTTGTGCAAAAAAGCG
GTTAGCTCCTTCGGTCCTCCGATCGTTGTCAGAAGTAAGTTGGCCGCAGTGTTATCACTCATGGTTATGG
CAGCACTGCATAATTCTCTTACTGTCATGCCATCCGTAAGATGCTTTTCTGTGACTGGTGAGTACTCAAC
CAAGTCATTCTGAGAATAGTGTATGCGGCGACCGAGTTGCTCTTGCCCGGCGTCAACACGGGATAATACC
GCGCCACATAGCAGAACTTTAAAAGTGCTCATCATTGGAAAACGTTCTTCGGGGCGAAAACTCTCAAGGA
TCTTACCGCTGTTGAGATCCAGTTCGATGTAACCCACTCGTGCACCCAACTGATCTTCAGCATCTTTTAC
TTTCACCAGCGTTTCTGGGTGAGCAAAAACAGGAAGGCAAAATGCCGCAAAAAAGGGAATAAGGGCGACA
CGGAAATGTTGAATACTCATACTCTTCCTTTTTCAATATTATTGAAGCATTTATCAGGGTTATTGTCTCA
TGAGCGGATACATATTTGAATGTATTTAGAAAAATAAACAAATAGGGGTTCCGCGCACATTTCCCCGAAA
AGTGCCACCTGACGTCTAAGAAACCATTATTATCATGACATTAACCTATAAAAATAGGCGTATCACGAGG
CCCTTTCGTCTTCAAGAATTAATTCTATATTCTAAAAACACAAATGATACTTCTAAAAAAAAATCATGAA
TGGCATCAACTCTGAATCAAATCTTTGCAGATGCACCTACTTCTCATTTCCACTGTCACATCATTTTTCC
AGATCTCGCTGCCTGTTATGTGGCCCACAAACCAAGACACGTTTTATGGCCATTAAAGCTGGCTGATCGT
CGCCAAACACCAAATACATAATGAATATGTACACATTCGAGAAAGAAGCGATCAAAGAAGCGTCTTCGGG
CGGAGTAGGAGAATGCGGAGGAGAAGGAGAACGAGCTGATCTAGTATCTCTCCACAATCCAATGCCAACT
GACCAACTGGCCATATTCGGAGCAATTTGAAGCCAATTTCCATCGCCTGGCGATCGCTCCATTCTTGGCT
ATATGTTTTTCACCGTTACCCGGGGCCATTTTCAAAGACTCGTCGGCAAGATAAGATTGTGTCACTCGCT
GTCTCTCTTCATTTGTCGAAGAATGCTGAGGAATTTCGCGATGACGTCGGCGAGTATTTTGAAGAATGAG
AATAATTTGTATTTATACGAAAATCAGTTAGTGGAATTTTCTACAAAAACATGTTATCTATAGATAATTT
TGTTGCAAAATATGTTGACTATGACAAAGATTGTATGTATATACCTTTAATGTATTCTCATTTTCTTATG
TATTTATAATGGCAATGATGATACTGATGATATTTTAAGATGATGCCAGACCAAAAGGCTTGAATTTCTG
CGTCTTTTGCCGAACGCAGTGCATGTGCAATTGTTGTTTTTTGGAATATTCAATTTTCGGACTGTCCGCT
TTGATTTCAG
Features (pLannotate 1.2.2; 11 found; start..end, strand, type, name):
   1746..1811    +  CDS            N (fragment): REGN_LAMBD - Experimental evidence at protein level: Swiss-Prot protein existence level 1. Plays a role as a transcriptional antitermination factor that allows the virus to initiate its lytic phase. Activates expression of the delayed viral early genes by modifying host RNA polymerase (RNAP) into a form that is resistant to termination signals. This antitermination function requires the host NusA protein which serves to stabilize the interaction between antitermination protein N and host RNA polymerase. From Escherichia phage lambda (Bacteriophage lambda).
   1839..1865    +  CDS            3xHA (fragment): three tandem HA epitope tags
   1875..6026    +  CDS            gw: GAWKY_DROME - Also known as GW182 From Drosophila melanogaster (Fruit fly).
   6065..6106    +  CDS            V5 tag: epitope tag from simian virus 5
   6206..6340    -  polyA_signal   SV40 poly(A) signal: SV40 polyadenylation signal
   6363..6447    -  CDS            large T antigen (fragment): large T antigen from SV40 (simian virus 40)
   6448..6895    +  CDS            TcR (fragment): tetracycline efflux protein; tet; confers resistance to tetracycline
   6941..7529    -  rep_origin     ori: high-copy-number ColE1/pMB1/pBR322/pUC origin of replication
   7700..8560    -  CDS            AmpR: β-lactamase; bla; confers resistance to ampicillin, carbenicillin, and related antibiotics
   8561..8665    -  promoter       AmpR promoter: bla
   8815..1725    +  promoter       Ac5 promoter (across the origin): Drosophila melanogaster actin 5C promoter
