[The description below was written by a language model from this plasmid's Addgene catalogue record and pLannotate feature annotations shown in this document.]
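Description:
pMCh-695 is an insect expression plasmid built on the pAC5.1-NHA backbone for producing a mutant form of Drosophila melanogaster GW182 (Gawky, gene gw) in cultured fly cells. It is maintained in E. coli through a high-copy ColE1/pUC-type origin and selected with ampicillin via the bla gene and its own promoter. The record lists no marker for selection in insect cells. Short fragments annotated as tetracycline resistance and SV40 large T antigen appear to be non-functional backbone remnants.

Expression is driven by the constitutive Drosophila actin 5C (Ac5) promoter and terminated by an SV40 polyadenylation signal. The roughly 4.2 kb gw coding sequence was inserted between SbfI and NotI sites, downstream of the backbone-encoded NHA tag. The feature tables resolve this tag into a short fragment of the bacteriophage lambda N protein followed by an HA epitope. The lambda N peptide is the RNA-binding element generally used to tether a fusion protein to reporter mRNAs carrying boxB hairpins, while HA allows detection or immunoprecipitation. A V5 tag sequence is annotated just after the insert, but the record does not say whether it is translated in frame.

The insert carries the substitutions EF960AA, WK967AA and T982A, which disrupt the PAM2 motif, a motif type generally known to mediate binding to poly(A)-binding protein. The associated work concerns miRNA-mediated repression and GW182-dependent recruitment of the CCR4-NOT deadenylase complex, so the construct suits dissecting the contribution of PAM2 to silencing. Repository sequencing also found two additional substitutions, V704A and N799S, of unknown functional effect. That sequence is slightly shorter than the depositor's (9,600 versus 9,619 nt), though the two share the same feature layout.
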