Addgene plasmid #92263: pMCh-695
Purpose: Plasmid for expression of NHA-tagged Drosophila melanogaster GW182 with mutated PAM2 motif in D. melanogaster cells
Depositing lab: Marina Chekulaeva & Witold Filipowicz. Depositing organization: Friedrich Miescher Institute for Biomedical Research. Publication: miRNA repression involves GW182-mediated recruitment of CCR4-NOT through conserved W-containing motifs. Chekulaeva M, Mathys H, Zipprich JT, Attig J, Colic M, Parker R, Filipowicz W. Nat Struct Mol Biol. 2011 Oct 7;18(11):1218-26. doi: 10.1038/nsmb.2166. PubMed 21984184.
Backbone
  Vector backbone: pAC5.1-NHA
  Backbone size w/o insert (bp): 5445
  Total vector size (bp): 9619
  Vector type: Insect Expression
Growth in bacteria
  Bacterial resistance: Ampicillin, 100 μg/mL
  Growth temperature: 37°C
  Growth strain: DH5alpha
  Copy number: High Copy
Gene/Insert
  Gene/Insert name: dGW182 PAM2 mut (alt name: Gawky)
  Species: D. melanogaster (fly)
  Insert size (bp): 4164
  Mutation: The following point mutations were introduced: EF960AA; WK967AA; T982A.
  GenBank ID: NM_166783.2
  Entrez Gene: gw (a.k.a. Dmel_CG31992, CG11484, CG31992, CG9905, Dmel\CG31992, GQ182, GW, GW182, Gw, Gw182, anon-EST:Posey205, dGW182, gw182)
  Promoter: Ac5
  Tag / fusion protein: NHA (N terminal on backbone)
  Cloning method: Restriction Enzyme; 5′ cloning site SbfI (not destroyed); 3′ cloning site NotI (not destroyed)
  Sequencing primers: 5′ ACA CAA AGC CGC TCC ATC AG; 3′ CCT TAG AAG GCA CAG TCG AGG
Terms and licenses: Academic/Nonprofit Terms; Industry Terms: Not Available to Industry
Depositor comments: Note: Addgene's quality control sequencing finds two additional amino acid residue substitutions (V704A and N799S). The effects of these additional residue changes on protein function are not known.
How to cite: pMCh-695 was a gift from Marina Chekulaeva & Witold Filipowicz (Addgene plasmid # 92263 ; http://n2t.net/addgene:92263 ; RRID:Addgene_92263)
